>Addgene plasmid #54888 | mApple-Desmoglein1-N-18 | addgene full sequence | sequence record 444173 | Addgene NGS Result
ATCCCCTGATTCTGTGGATAACCGTATTACCGCCATGCATTAGTTATTAATAGTAATCAATTACGGGGTC
ATTAGTTCATAGCCCATATATGGAGTTCCGCGTTACATAACTTACGGTAAATGGCCCGCCTGGCTGACCG
CCCAACGACCCCCGCCCATTGACGTCAATAATGACGTATGTTCCCATAGTAACGCCAATAGGGACTTTCC
ATTGACGTCAATGGGTGGAGTATTTACGGTAAACTGCCCACTTGGCAGTACATCAAGTGTATCATATGCC
AAGTACGCCCCCTATTGACGTCAATGACGGTAAATGGCCCGCCTGGCATTATGCCCAGTACATGACCTTA
TGGGACTTTCCTACTTGGCAGTACATCTACGTATTAGTCATCGCTATTACCATGGTGATGCGGTTTTGGC
AGTACATCAATGGGCGTGGATAGCGGTTTGACTCACGGGGATTTCCAAGTCTCCACCCCATTGACGTCAA
TGGGAGTTTGTTTTGGCACCAAAATCAACGGGACTTTCCAAAATGTCGTAACAACTCCGCCCCATTGACG
CAAATGGGCGGTAGGCGTGTACGGTGGGAGGTCTATATAAGCAGAGCTGGTTTAGTGAACCGTCAGATCC
GCTAGCGTCGCCACCATGGACTGGAGTTTCTTCAGAGTAGTTGCAGTGCTGTTCATTTTTCTGGTGGTGG
TAGAAGTTAACAGTGAGTTCCGAATCCAGGTAAGAGATTATAACACTAAAAATGGCACCATCAAATGGCA
TTCAATCCGAAGGCAGAAACGTGAATGGATCAAGTTCGCAGCAGCCTGTCGTGAAGGTGAAGACAACTCA
AAGAGGAACCCAATCGCCAAAATTCACTCAGATTGTGCTGCAAACCAGCAAGTTACATACCGCATCTCTG
GAGTAGGAATTGATCAGCCACCATATGGGATCTTTGTCATTAATCAGAAAACTGGTGAAATTAATATAAC
ATCCATAGTTGATCGAGAGGTCACTCCTTTCTTCATTATCTACTGCCGAGCTCTGAACTCAATGGGCCAA
GATTTAGAGAGGCCTCTAGAGCTCAGAGTCAGGGTTTTGGATATAAATGACAACCCTCCAGTGTTTTCAA
TGGCTACATTTGCAGGACAAATAGAAGAAAATTCTAATGCAAATACACTGGTGATGATACTCAATGCTAC
TGACGCAGATGAACCGAACAATTTGAACTCAAAAATAGCCTTCAAGATTATAAGACAAGAACCTTCAGAT
TCACCAATGTTTATTATCAACAGAAATACTGGAGAAATTCGAACGATGAATAATTTTCTAGACAGAGAGC
AATACGGCCAGTATGCTCTTGCTGTAAGAGGCTCTGACCGAGATGGTGGGGCAGATGGCATGTCAGCGGA
ATGTGAGTGCAACATTAAAATCCTCGATGTCAATGATAATATCCCTTACATGGAACAGTCTTCATATACC
ATAGAAATTCAAGAAAATACTCTAAATTCAAATTTGCTCGAAATTAGAGTAATTGATTTGGATGAAGAGT
TCTCAGCTAACTGGATGGCAGTAATTTTCTTTATCTCTGGAAATGAAGGAAATTGGTTTGAGATAGAAAT
GAATGAAAGAACAAATGTGGGAATTTTAAAGGTTGTTAAGCCCTTAGATTATGAAGCTATGCAGAGTCTG
CAACTCAGTATTGGTGTCAGAAATAAAGCTGAATTTCATCATTCAATTATGTCTCAATATAAACTGAAAG
CATCTGCAATTTCTGTGACTGTGTTAAATGTAATTGAAGGCCCAGTGTTTCGTCCAGGTTCAAAGACATA
TGTTGTAACTGGTAATATGGGATCAAATGATAAAGTGGGAGACTTTGTAGCTACTGACCTGGACACAGGT
AGACCTTCAACGACTGTTAGGTATGTAATGGGAAATAATCCAGCTGACCTGCTTGCTGTTGATTCAAGAA
CAGGCAAACTCACTTTGAAAAATAAAGTTACCAAGGAACAGTACAATATGCTCGGAGGAAAATACCAAGG
AACGATTCTCTCTATAGATGATAATCTTCAAAGAACTTGCACTGGTACAATTAATATTAACATTCAAAGT
TTTGGTAATGACGACAGGACTAATACAGAGCCGAACACTAAAATTACTACCAATACTGGCAGACAAGAAA
GTACTTCTTCCACTAACTATGATACCAGCACAACTTCTACTGACTCTAGCCAAGTATATTCTTCTGAACC
CGGAAACGGAGCCAAAGATTTGTTATCAGACAATGTACATTTTGGTCCTGCTGGCATTGGACTCCTCATC
ATGGGATTCTTGGTCTTAGGATTGGTCCCATTTTTGATGATCTGTTGTGATTGTGGAGGTGCTCCTCGTA
GTGCAGCTGGCTTTGAGCCTGTTCCCGAATGTTCAGATGGAGCAATTCATTCATGGGCAGTAGAAGGACC
ACAGCCTGAACCCAGGGATATAACCACTGTCATACCACAAATACCACCTGATAACGCAAATATAATTGAA
TGCATTGACAACTCAGGAGTTTATACAAATGAGTATGGTGGCAGAGAAATGCAAGACCTGGGAGGAGGAG
AGAGAATGACAGGATTTGAACTAACAGAGGGAGTTAAAACTTCAGGAATGCCTGAGATATGTCAAGAATA
CTCTGGAACATTAAGAAGAAATTCTATGAGGGAATGTAGAGAAGGAGGTCTGAATATGAATTTCATGGAA
AGCTACTTCTGTCAGAAAGCATATGCTTACGCAGATGAAGATGAAGGACGCCCATCTAATGACTGTTTGC
TCATATATGACATCGAAGGTGTAGGTTCCCCTGCTGGCTCTGTGGGTTGTTGTAGCTTCATTGGAGAAGA
CCTGGATGACAGCTTCTTGGATACCCTGGGACCTAAATTTAAGAAGTTGGCAGACATCAGCCTAGGAAAA
GAATCATATCCAGACCTTGATCCTTCTTGGCCACCACAAAGCACTGAACCAGTTTGCCTTCCTCAGGAAA
CAGAGCCCGTTGTTAGTGGACACCCACCAATCTCCCCACATTTCGGCACTACCACAGTAATTTCTGAGAG
CACCTATCCCTCGGGACCTGGTGTACTGCATCCTAAGCCTATTCTCGATCCTCTGGGCTATGGTAATGTC
ACTGTGACCGAGTCTTACACCACCTCTGACACTCTGAAGCCCTCTGTGCACGTTCACGATAACCGACCAG
CATCAAACGTGGTAGTGACAGAGAGAGTGGTCGGCCCAATCTCTGGCGCTGATTTGCATGGAATGTTAGA
GATGCCTGACTTGCGAGATGGGTCGAATGTTATAGTGACAGAAAGGGTAATAGCACCAAGCTCTAGTCTA
CCCACCTCTCTGACTATCCATCATCCTAGAGAGTCTTCAAATGTGGTAGTGACAGAAAGAGTAATCCAAC
CAACTTCCGGCATGATAGGTAGTCTGAGTATGCACCCCGAGTTAGCCAATGCCCACAATGTCATTGTGAC
AGAGAGGGTTGTTTCTGGTGCTGGCGTAACTGGAATTAGTGGCACCACTGGGATCAGCGGTGGCATAGGC
AGCAGTGGCCTGGTTGGCACCAGCATGGGTGCTGGGAGCGGTGCCCTGAGTGGAGCTGGCATAAGTGGTG
GTGGCATTGGCCTGAGCAGCTTGGGAGGGACAGCCAGCATTGGCCACATGAGGAGTTCCTCTGACCATCA
CTTTAACCAAACCATTGGGTCCGCCTCCCCTAGCACAGCTCGAAGTCGAATCACAAAGTATAGTACCGTG
CAATATAGCAAGAGCAGCGGTGGAGCAAGCGCAGCCAGTGGTAGCGCGGATCCACCGGTCGCCACCATGG
TGAGCAAGGGCGAGGAGAATAACATGGCCATCATCAAGGAGTTCATGCGCTTCAAGGTGCACATGGAGGG
CTCCGTGAACGGCCACGAGTTCGAGATCGAGGGCGAGGGCGAGGGCCGCCCCTACGAGGCCTTTCAGACC
GCTAAGCTGAAGGTGACCAAGGGTGGCCCCCTGCCCTTCGCCTGGGACATCCTGTCCCCTCAGTTCATGT
ACGGCTCCAAGGTCTACATTAAGCACCCAGCCGACATCCCCGACTACTTCAAGCTGTCCTTCCCCGAGGG
CTTCAGGTGGGAGCGCGTGATGAACTTCGAGGACGGCGGCATTATTCACGTTAACCAGGACTCCTCCCTG
CAGGACGGCGTGTTCATCTACAAGGTGAAGCTGCGCGGCACCAACTTCCCCTCCGACGGCCCCGTAATGC
AGAAGAAGACCATGGGCTGGGAGGCCTCCGAGGAGCGGATGTACCCCGAGGACGGCGCCCTGAAGAGCGA
GATCAAGAAGAGGCTGAAGCTGAAGGACGGCGGCCACTACGCCGCCGAGGTCAAGACCACCTACAAGGCC
AAGAAGCCCGTGCAGCTGCCCGGCGCCTACATCGTCGACATCAAGTTGGACATCGTGTCCCACAACGAGG
ACTACACCATCGTGGAACAGTACGAACGCGCCGAGGGCCGCCACTCCACCGGCGGCATGGACGAGCTGTA
CAAGTAAGCGGCCGCGACTCTAGATCATAATCAGCCATACCACATTTGTAGAGGTTTTACTTGCTTTAAA
AAACCTCCCACACCTCCCCCTGAACCTGAAACATAAAATGAATGCAATTGTTGTTGTTAACTTGTTTATT
GCAGCTTATAATGGTTACAAATAAAGCAATAGCATCACAAATTTCACAAATAAAGCATTTTTTTCACTGC
ATTCTAGTTGTGGTTTGTCCAAACTCATCAATGTATCTTAAGGCGTAAATTGTAAGCGTTAATATTTTGT
TAAAATTCGCGTTAAATTTTTGTTAAATCAGCTCATTTTTTAACCAATAGGCCGAAATCGGCAAAATCCC
TTATAAATCAAAAGAATAGACCGAGATAGGGT
[37 nt withheld, positions 4933-4969]
AAAGAACGTGGACTCCAACGTCAAAGG
[49 nt withheld, positions 4997-5045]
T
[91 nt withheld, positions 5047-5137]
G
[124 nt withheld, positions 5139-5262]
CAGGTGGCACTTTTCGGGGAAATGTGCGCGGAACCCCTATTTGTTTATTTTTCTAAATACATTCAAATAT
GTATCCGCTCATGAGACAATAACCCTGATAAATGCTTCAATAATATTGAAAAAGGAAGAGTCCTGAGGCG
GAAAGAACCAGCTGTGGAATGTGTGTCAGTTAGGGTGTGGAAAGTCCCCAGGCTCCCCAGCAGGCAGAAG
TATGCAAAGCATGCATCTCAATTAGTCAGCAACCAGGTGTGGAAAGTCCCCAGGCTCCCCAGCAGGCAGA
AGTATGCAAAGCATGCATCTCAATTAGTCAGCAACCATAGTCCCGCCCCTAACTCCGCCCATCCCGCCCC
TAACTCCGCCCAGTTCCGCCCATTCTCCGCCCCATGGCTGACTAATTTTTTTTATTTATGCAGAGGCCGA
GGCCGCCTCGGCCTCTGAGCTATTCCAGAAGTAGTGAGGAGGCTTTTTTGGAGGCCTAGGCTTTTGCAAA
GATCGATCAAGAGACAGGATGAGGATCGTTTCGCATGATTGAACAAGATGGATTGCACGCAGGTTCTCCG
GCCGCTTGGGTGGAGAGGCTATTCGGCTATGACTGGGCACAACAGACAATCGGCTGCTCTGATGCCGCCG
TGTTCCGGCTGTCAGCGCAGGGGCGCCCGGTTCTTTTTGTCAAGACCGACCTGTCCGGTGCCCTGAATGA
ACTGCAAGACGAGGCAGCGCGGCTATCGTGGCTGGCCACGACGGGCGTTCCTTGCGCAGCTGTGCTCGAC
GTTGTCACTGAAGCGGGAAGGGACTGGCTGCTATTGGGCGAAGTGCCGGGGCAGGATCTCCTGTCATCTC
ACCTTGCTCCTGCCGAGAAAGTATCCATCATGGCTGATGCAATGCGGCGGCTGCATACGCTTGATCCGGC
TACCTGCCCATTCGACCACCAAGCGAAACATCGCATCGAGCGAGCACGTACTCGGATGGAAGCCGGTCTT
GTCGATCAGGATGATCTGGACGAAGAGCATCAGGGGCTCGCGCCAGCCGAACTGTTCGCCAGGCTCAAGG
CGAGCATGCCCGACGGCGAGGATCTCGTCGTGACCCATGGCGATGCCTGCTTGCCGAATATCATGGTGGA
AAATGGCCGCTTTTCTGGATTCATCGACTGTGGCCGGCTGGGTGTGGCGGACCGCTATCAGGACATAGCG
TTGGCTACCCGTGATATTGCTGAAGAGCTTGGCGGCGAATGGGCTGACCGCTTCCTCGTGCTTTACGGTA
TCGCCGCTCCCGATTCGCAGCGCATCGCCTTCTATCGCCTTCTTGACGAGTTCTTCTGAGCGGGACTCTG
GGGTTCGAAATGACCGACCAAGCGACGCCCAACCTGCCATCACGAGATTTCGATTCCACCGCCGCCTTCT
ATGAAAGGTTGGGCTTCGGAATCGTTTTCCGGGACGCCGGCTGGATGATCCTCCAGCGCGGGGATCTCAT
GCTGGAGTTCTTCGCCCACCCTAGGGGGAGGCTAACTGAAACACGGAAGGAGACAATACCGGAAGGAACC
CGCGCTATGACGGCAATAAAAAGACAGAATAAAACGCACGGTGTTGGGTCGTTTGTTCATAAACGCGGGG
TTCGGTCCCAGGGCTGGCACTCTGTCGATACCCCACCGAGACCCCATTGGGGCCAATACGCCCGCGTTTC
TTCCTTTTCCCCACCCCACCCCCCAAGTTCGGGTGAAGGCCCAGGGCTCGCAGCCAACGTCGGGGCGGCA
GGCCCTGCCATAGCCTCAGGTTACTCATATATACTTTAGATTGATTTAAAACTTCATTTTTAATTTAAAA
GGATCTAGGTGAAGATCCTTTTTGATAATCTCATGACCAAAATCCCTTAACGTGAGTTTTCGTTCCACTG
AGCGTCAGACCCCGTAGAAAAGATCAAAGGATCTTCTTGAGATCCTTTTTTTCTGCGCGTAATCTGCTGC
TTGCAAACAAAAAAACCACCGCTACCAGCGGTGGTTTGTTTGCCGGATCAAGAGCTACCAACTCTTTTTC
CGAAGGTAACTGGCTTCAGCAGAGCGCAGATACCAAATACTGTTCTTCTAGTGTAGCCGTAGTTAGGCCA
CCACTTCAAGAACTCTGTAGCACCGCCTACATACCTCGCTCTGCTAATCCTGTTACCAGTGGCTGCTGCC
AGTGGCGATAAGTCGTGTCTTACCGGGTTGGACTCAAGACGATAGTTACCGGATAAGGCGCAGCGGTCGG
GCTGAACGGGGGGTTCGTGCACACAGCCCAGCTTGGAGCGAACGACCTACACCGAACTGAGATACCTACA
GCGTGAGCTATGAGAAAGCGCCACGCTTCCCGAAGGGAGAAAGGCGGACAGGTATCCGGTAAGCGGCAGG
GTCGGAACAGGAGAGCGCACGAGGGAGCTTCCAGGGGGAAACGCCTGGTATCTTTATAGTCCTGTCGGGT
TTCGCCACCTCTGACTTGAGCGTCGATTTTTGTGATGCTCGTCAGGGGGGCGGAGCCTATGGAAAAACGC
CAGCAACGCGGCCTTTTTACGGTTCCTGGCCTTTTGCTGGCCTTTTGCTCACATGTTCTTTCCTGCGTT
Features (pLannotate 1.2.2; 15 found; start..end, strand, type, name):
      1..33      +  rep_origin     RSF ori (fragment): Plasmids containing the RSF 1030 origin of replication can be propagated in E. coli cells that contain additional plasmids with compatible origins.
    101..404     +  enhancer       CMV enhancer: human cytomegalovirus immediate early enhancer
    405..608     +  promoter       CMV promoter: human cytomegalovirus (CMV) immediate early promoter
    646..3792    +  CDS            DSG1: DSG1_HUMAN - Also known as CDHF4. Experimental evidence at protein level: Swiss-Prot protein existence level 1. Component of intercellular desmosome junctions. Involved in the interaction of plaque proteins and intermediate filaments mediating cell-cell adhesion. From Homo sapiens (Human).
   3847..4557    +  CDS            mApple: photostable monomeric derivative of DsRed (Shaner et al., 2008) mammalian codon-optimized
   4573..4656    +  CDS            large T antigen (fragment): large T antigen from SV40 (simian virus 40)
   4679..4800    +  polyA_signal   SV40 poly(A) signal: SV40 polyadenylation signal
   4834..5262    -  rep_origin     f1 ori (sequence partly withheld): f1 bacteriophage origin of replication; arrow indicates direction of (+) strand synthesis
   5289..5393    +  promoter       AmpR promoter: bla
   5395..5752    +  promoter       SV40 promoter: SV40 enhancer and early promoter
   5787..6581    +  CDS            NeoR/KanR: aminoglycoside phosphotransferase from Tn5; aph(3')-II (or nptII); confers resistance to neomycin, kanamycin, and G418 (Geneticin®)
   6602..6754    +  CDS            ble (fragment): BLE_KLEPN - Experimental evidence at protein level: Swiss-Prot protein existence level 1. Binding protein with a strong affinity to the bleomycin family of antibiotics. Binds to CL990; an antimitotic-antibiotic compound. From Klebsiella pneumoniae.
   6813..6860    +  polyA_signal   HSV TK poly(A) signal: herpes simplex virus thymidine kinase polyadenylation signal (Cole and Stacy, 1985)
   6951..6967    -  polyA_signal   bGH poly(A) signal (fragment): bovine growth hormone polyadenylation signal
   7189..7777    +  rep_origin     ori: high-copy-number ColE1/pMB1/pBR322/pUC origin of replication
