[The description below was written by a language model from this plasmid's Addgene catalogue record and pLannotate feature annotations shown in this document.]
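Description:
mApple-Desmoglein1-N-18 is a mammalian expression plasmid built on the mApple-N1 backbone, an N1-style fluorescent protein fusion vector. It encodes human desmoglein 1 (DSG1), a desmosomal cadherin that contributes to cell-cell adhesion by linking plaque proteins and intermediate filaments at desmosome junctions. The sequenced plasmid is 7,851 nt. The DSG1 coding sequence lies directly downstream of the human cytomegalovirus immediate-early enhancer and promoter. After a short gap consistent with a linker (the "18" in the name probably refers to its length, though the record does not say so), it is followed by mApple, a photostable monomeric red fluorescent protein derived from DsRed and codon-optimised for mammalian cells. The fluorescent tag therefore sits at the C terminus of desmoglein 1. This leaves the N-terminal end of the cadherin free and places the fluorophore on the cytoplasmic tail. An SV40 polyadenylation signal terminates the transcript.

The plasmid replicates in E. coli from a high-copy ColE1/pUC-type origin and also carries an f1 phage origin. A single NeoR/KanR (Tn5 aminoglycoside phosphotransferase) gene is driven by tandem bacterial (bla) and SV40 early promoters and ends in an HSV TK poly(A) signal. It gives kanamycin resistance in bacteria and G418 selection in mammalian cells. Short annotated fragments (RSF ori, large T antigen, ble, bGH poly(A)) are probably backbone remnants or partial matches rather than functional elements.

The construct is intended as a localisation marker for desmosomes in fluorescence imaging of transfected mammalian cells. The recorded excitation and emission maxima are 568 nm and 592 nm. The cloning method is not recorded.
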