Addgene plasmid #54888: mApple-Desmoglein1-N-18
Purpose: Localization: Desmosomes, Excitation: 568, Emission: 592
Depositing lab: Michael Davidson. Depositing organization: Florida State University, Tallahassee.
Backbone
  Vector backbone: mApple-N1
  Backbone size w/o insert (bp): 4750
  Vector type: Mammalian Expression
  Selectable markers: Neomycin (select with G418)
Growth in bacteria
  Bacterial resistance: Kanamycin, 50 μg/mL
  Growth temperature: 37°C
  Growth strain: DH5alpha
  Copy number: High Copy
Gene/Insert
  Gene/Insert name: Desmoglein1 (alt name: CAA39976.1)
  Species: H. sapiens (human)
  Entrez Gene: DSG1 (a.k.a. CDHF4, DG1, DSG, EPKHE, EPKHIA, PPKS1, SPPK1)
  Promoter: CMV
  Tag / fusion protein: mApple (C terminal on backbone)
  Cloning method: Unknown
  Sequencing primers: 5′ CMV-F; 3′ SV40pA-R
Terms and licenses: Academic/Nonprofit Terms; Industry Terms: Not Available to Industry
Depositor comments: . Excitation = 568; Emission = 592
How to cite: mApple-Desmoglein1-N-18 was a gift from Michael Davidson (Addgene plasmid # 54888 ; http://n2t.net/addgene:54888 ; RRID:Addgene_54888)
