>Addgene plasmid #54888 | mApple-Desmoglein1-N-18 | depositor partial sequence | sequence record 85278 | insert sequence
CCGCTAGCGTCGCCACCATGGACTGGAGTTTCTTCAGAGTAGTTGCAGTGCTGTTCATTTTTCTGGTGGT
GGTAGAAGTTAACAGTGAGTTCCGAATCCAGGTAAGAGATTATAACACTAAAAATGGCACCATCAAATGG
CATTCAATCCGAAGGCAGAAACGTGAATGGATCAAGTTCGCAGCAGCCTGTCGTGAAGGTGAAGACAACT
CAAAGAGGAACCCAATCGCCAAAATTCACTCAGATTGTGCTGCAAACCAGCAAGTTACATACCGCATCTC
TGGAGTAGGAATTGATCAGCCACCATATGGGATCTTTGTCATTAATCAGAAAACTGGTGAAATTAATATA
ACATCCATAGTTGATCGAGAGGTCACTCCTTTCTTCATTATCTACTGCCGAGCTCTGAACTCAATGGGCC
AAGATTTAGAGAGGCCTCTAGAGCTCAGAGTCAGGGTTTTGGATATAAATGACAACCCTCCAGTGTTTTC
AATGGCTACATTTGCAGGACAAATAGAAGAAAATTCTAATGCAAATACACTGGTGATGATACTCAATGCT
ACTGACGCAGATGAACCGAACAATTTGAACTCAAAAATAGCCTTCAAGATTATAAGACAAGAACCTTCAG
ATTCACCAATGTTTATTATCAACAGAAATACTGGAGAAATTCGAACGATGAATAATTTTCTAGACAGAGA
GCAATACGGCCAGTATGCTCTTGCTGTAAGAGGCTCTGACCGAGATGGTGGGGCAGATGGCATGTCAGCG
GAATGTGAGTGCAACATTAAAATCCTCGATGTCAATGATAATATCCCTTACATGGAACAGTCTTCATATA
CCATAGAAATTCAAGAAAATACTCTAAATTCAAATTTGCTCGAAATTAGAGTAATTGATTTGGATGAAGA
GTTCTCAGCTAACTGGATGGCAGTAATTTTCTTTATCTCTGGAAATGAAGGAAATTGGTTTGAGATAGAA
ATGAATGAAAGAACAAATGTGGGAATTTTAAAGGTTGTTAAGCCCTTAGATTATGAAGCTATGCAGAGTC
TGCAACTCAGTATTGGTGTCAGAAATAAAGCTGAATTTCATCATTCAATTATGTCTCAATATAAACTGAA
AGCATCTGCAATTTCTGTGACTGTGTTAAATGTAATTGAAGGCCCAGTGTTTCGTCCAGGTTCAAAGACA
TATGTTGTAACTGGTAATATGGGATCAAATGATAAAGTGGGAGACTTTGTAGCTACTGACCTGGACACAG
GTAGACCTTCAACGACTGTTAGGTATGTAATGGGAAATAATCCAGCTGACCTGCTTGCTGTTGATTCAAG
AACAGGCAAACTCACTTTGAAAAATAAAGTTACCAAGGAACAGTACAATATGCTCGGAGGAAAATACCAA
GGAACGATTCTCTCTATAGATGATAATCTTCAAAGAACTTGCACTGGTACAATTAATATTAACATTCAAA
GTTTTGGTAATGACGACAGGACTAATACAGAGCCGAACACTAAAATTACTACCAATACTGGCAGACAAGA
AAGTACTTCTTCCACTAACTATGATACCAGCACAACTTCTACTGACTCTAGCCAAGTATATTCTTCTGAA
CCCGGAAACGGAGCCAAAGATTTGTTATCAGACAATGTACATTTTGGTCCTGCTGGCATTGGACTCCTCA
TCATGGGATTCTTGGTCTTAGGATTGGTCCCATTTTTGATGATCTGTTGTGATTGTGGAGGTGCTCCTCG
TAGTGCAGCTGGCTTTGAGCCTGTTCCCGAATGTTCAGATGGAGCAATTCATTCATGGGCAGTAGAAGGA
CCACAGCCTGAACCCAGGGATATAACCACTGTCATACCACAAATACCACCTGATAACGCAAATATAATTG
AATGCATTGACAACTCAGGAGTTTATACAAATGAGTATGGTGGCAGAGAAATGCAAGACCTGGGAGGAGG
AGAGAGAATGACAGGATTTGAACTAACAGAGGGAGTTAAAACTTCAGGAATGCCTGAGATATGTCAAGAA
TACTCTGGAACATTAAGAAGAAATTCTATGAGGGAATGTAGAGAAGGAGGTCTGAATATGAATTTCATGG
AAAGCTACTTCTGTCAGAAAGCATATGCTTACGCAGATGAAGATGAAGGACGCCCATCTAATGACTGTTT
GCTCATATATGACATCGAAGGTGTAGGTTCCCCTGCTGGCTCTGTGGGTTGTTGTAGCTTCATTGGAGAA
GACCTGGATGACAGCTTCTTGGATACCCTGGGACCTAAATTTAAGAAGTTGGCAGACATCAGCCTAGGAA
AAGAATCATATCCAGACCTTGATCCTTCTTGGCCACCACAAAGCACTGAACCAGTTTGCCTTCCTCAGGA
AACAGAGCCCGTTGTTAGTGGACACCCACCAATCTCCCCACATTTCGGCACTACCACAGTAATTTCTGAG
AGCACCTATCCCTCGGGACCTGGTGTACTGCATCCTAAGCCTATTCTCGATCCTCTGGGCTATGGTAATG
TCACTGTGACCGAGTCTTACACCACCTCTGACACTCTGAAGCCCTCTGTGCACGTTCACGATAACCGACC
AGCATCAAACGTGGTAGTGACAGAGAGAGTGGTCGGCCCAATCTCTGGCGCTGATTTGCATGGAATGTTA
GAGATGCCTGACTTGCGAGATGGGTCGAATGTTATAGTGACAGAAAGGGTAATAGCACCAAGCTCTAGTC
TACCCACCTCTCTGACTATCCATCATCCTAGAGAGTCTTCAAATGTGGTAGTGACAGAAAGAGTAATCCA
ACCAACTTCCGGCATGATAGGTAGTCTGAGTATGCACCCCGAGTTAGCCAATGCCCACAATGTCATTGTG
ACAGAGAGGGTTGTTTCTGGTGCTGGCGTAACTGGAATTAGTGGCACCACTGGGATCAGCGGTGGCATAG
GCAGCAGTGGCCTGGTTGGCACCAGCATGGGTGCTGGGAGCGGTGCCCTGAGTGGAGCTGGCATAAGTGG
TGGTGGCATTGGCCTGAGCAGCTTGGGAGGGACAGCCAGCATTGGCCACATGAGGAGTTCCTCTGACCAT
CACTTTAACCAAACCATTGGGTCCGCCTCCCCTAGCACAGCTCGAAGTCGAATCACAAAGTATAGTACCG
TGCAATATAGCAAGAGCAGCGGTGGAGCAAGCGCAGCCAGTGGTAGCGCGGATCCACCGGTCGCCACCAT
GGTGAGCAAGGGCGAGGAGAATAACATGGCCATCATCAAGGAGTTCATGCGCTTCAAGGTGCACATGGAG
GGCTCCGTGAACGGCCACGAGTTCGAGATCGAGGGCGAGGGCGAGGGCCGCCCCTACGAGGCCTTTCAGA
CCGCTAAGCTGAAGGTGACCAAGGGTGGCCCCCTGCCCTTCGCCTGGGACATCCTGTCCCCTCAGTTCAT
GTACGGCTCCAAGGTCTACATTAAGCACCCAGCCGACATCCCCGACTACTTCAAGCTGTCCTTCCCCGAG
GGCTTCAGGTGGGAGCGCGTGATGAACTTCGAGGACGGCGGCATTATTCACGTTAACCAGGACTCCTCCC
TGCAGGACGGCGTGTTCATCTACAAGGTGAAGCTGCGCGGCACCAACTTCCCCTCCGACGGCCCCGTAAT
GCAGAAGAAGACCATGGGCTGGGAGGCCTCCGAGGAGCGGATGTACCCCGAGGACGGCGCCCTGAAGAGC
GAGATCAAGAAGAGGCTGAAGCTGAAGGACGGCGGCCACTACGCCGCCGAGGTCAAGACCACCTACAAGG
CCAAGAAGCCCGTGCAGCTGCCCGGCGCCTACATCGTCGACATCAAGTTGGACATCGTGTCCCACAACGA
GGACTACACCATCGTGGAACAGTACGAACGCGCCGAGGGCCGCCACTCCACCGGCGGCATGGACGAGCTG
TACAAGTAAGCGGCCGCGACTCTAGATCATAATCAG
