>Addgene plasmid #54888 | mApple-Desmoglein1-N-18 | addgene partial sequence | sequence record 97134 | Mombaerts mRFPup 5'-GTGGCCGTTCACGGAGCCCTCCATG-3'
CTTGATGATGGCCATGTTATTCTCCTCGCCCTTGCTCACCATGGTGGCGACCGGTGGATCCGCGCTACCA
CTGGCTGCGCTTGCTCCACCGCTGCTCTTGCTATATTGCACGGTACTATACTTTGTGATTCGACTTCGAG
CTGTGCTAGGGGAGGCGGACCCAATGGTTTGGTTAAAGTGATGGTCAGAGGAACTCCTCATGTGGCCAAT
GCTGGCTGTCCCTCCCAAGCTGCTCAGGCCAATGCCACCACCACTTATGCCAGCTCCACTCAGGGCACCG
CTCCCAGCACCCATGCTGGTGCCAACCAGGCCACTGCTGCCTATGCCACCGCTGATCCCAGTGGTGCCAC
TAATTCCAGTTACGCCAGCACCAGAAACAACCCTCTCTGTCACAATGACATTGTGGGCATTGGCTAACTC
GGGGTGCATACTCAGACTACCTATCATGCCGGAAGTTGGTTGGATTACTCTTTCTGTCACTACCACATTT
GAAGACTCTCTAGGATGATGGATAGTCAGAGAGGTGGGTAGACTAGAGCTTGGTGCTATTACCCTTTCTG
TCACTATAACATTCGACCCATCTCGCAAGTCAGGCATCTCTAACATTCCATGCAAATCAGCGCCAGAGAT
TGGGCCGACCACTCTCTCTGTCACTACCACGTTTGATGCTGGTCGGTTATCGTGAACGTGCACAGAGGGC
TTCAGAGTGTCAGAGGTGGTGTAAGACTCGGTCACAGTGACATTACCATAGCCCAGAGGATCGAGAATAG
GCTTAGGATGCAGTACACCAGGTCCCGAGGGATAGGTGCTCTCAGAA
